>Addgene plasmid #88118 | pDONR223-ZNF219 | addgene full sequence | sequence record 198890 | Addgene NGS Result
GTAAAACGACGGCCAGTCTTAAGCTCGGGCCCCAAATAATGATTTTATTTTGACTGATAGTGACCTGTTC
GTTGCAACAAATTGATGAGCAATGCTTTTTTATAATGCCAACTTTGTACAAAAAAGTTGGCATGGAGGGC
TCACGTCCCCGCGCCCCGAGCGGCCACTTAGCGCCGTCGCCGCCGGCTTTCGACGGCGAGCTGGATCTGC
AGCGATACTCCAACGGGCCAGCCGTGAGCGCAGGGTCGCTCGGGATGGGAGCGGTGAGCTGGTCTGAGAG
TCGTGCAGGCGAACGGCGCTTCCCCTGCCCTGTATGCGGGAAGCGCTTCCGCTTCAACTCTATCCTTGCT
TTGCACCTGCGGGCGCACCCAGGAGCCCAGGCCTTCCAGTGCCCTCACTGCGGCCACCGCGCGGCGCAGC
GGGCTCTGCTGCGCTCGCACCTGCGCACACACCAGCCCGAGCGCCCACGTAGTCCTGCTGCACGCCTGTT
GCTGGAGTTGGAAGAGCGCGCGCTACTACGCGAGGCCCGACTGGGGAGAGCCCGAAGCTCAGGGGGCATG
CAGGCCACCCCTGCCACTGAGGGTCTGGCGCGGCCCCAGGCTCCTTCATCGTCCGCCTTCCGTTGCCCCT
ACTGCAAAGGCAAGTTTCGCACCTCGGCGGAGCGCGAACGCCACCTGCACATCCTGCATAGGCCCTGGAA
GTGCGGCCTGTGCAGTTTCGGCTCCAGCCAGGAGGAGGAGCTGCTGCACCACAGCCTGACGGCCCACGGG
GCTCCCGAGCGTCCCCTGGCGGCCACCTCCGCTGCGCCTCCGCCTCAGCCTCAGCCTCAGCCTCCACCCC
AGCCCGAACCCAGATCAGTCCCCCAGCCGGAGCCGGAGCCGGAGCCCGAACGTGAGGCAACCCCGACCAC
AGCTCCTGCCGCTCCCGAGGAGCCCCCAGCGCCTCCGGAGTTCCGCTGCCAAGTGTGCGGCCAGAGCTTT
ACACAGTCTTGGTTTCTCAAGGGCCACATGCGTAAGCACAAGGCCTCCTTCGATCATGCGTGTCCGGTGT
GCGGCCGCTGCTTCAAGGAGCCCTGGTTCCTTAAGAACCACATGAAGGTGCACGCCAGCAAGCTGGGCCC
ACTGCGTGCCCCGGGGCCTGCCTCCGGGCCTGCCCGCGCCCCCCAGCCTCCTGACCTCGGCCTGCTGGCC
TATGAGCCGTTGGGCCCAGCGCTCCTCTTGGCCCCGGCTCCCACCCCGGCCGAGCGCCGTGAGCCCCCGA
GCCTCTTGGGCTACCTGAGCCTGCGAGCTGGCGAGGGCCGGCCCAACGGCGAGGGTGCTGAGCCCGGTCC
CGGCCGCAGCTTCGGAGGCTTCCGCCCGCTGTCCTCTGCTCTCCCGGCCCGGGCTCGCCGGCACCGTGCG
GAGGAGCCTGAGGAAGAAGAGGAGGTGGTGGAGGCCGAGGAGGAAACCTGGGCCCGGGGCAGGTCGCTGG
GCTCTCTGGCTTCCCTGCACCCGCGCCCGGGTGAGGGACCGGGGCACTCTGCCTCTGCTGCTGGGGCCCA
GGCAAGATCGACCGCCACGCAGGAAGAGAATGGGCTGTTGGTTGGAGGGACCCGGCCTGAAGGGGGCCGG
GGCGCCACCGGCAAGGATTGTCCTTTCTGCGGAAAATCTTTCCGCTCAGCACATCACCTCAAAGTGCATC
TGCGAGTGCACACAGGCGAGCGGCCCTACAAGTGTCCGCACTGCGACTACGCGGGCACCCAGTCCGGCTC
GCTCAAGTATCACCTACAGCGCCACCACCGGGAGCAGAGGAGCGGGGCCGGCCCCGGGCCACCCCCGGAG
CCACCGCCTCCTTCCCAGCGGGGTTCGGCCCCGCAATCTGGAGCCAAGCCGTCTCCGCAGCCTGCGACCT
GGGTGGAGGGCGCCTCAAGTCCCCGGCCTCCTTCTAGCGGTGCTGGGCCGGGGTCCCGTCGGAAGCCCGC
CAGCCCTGGGAGGACCCTGCGCAACGGGCGAGGCGGTGAGGCCGAACCCCTGGACCTGTCCTTGCGGGCA
GGGCCGGGAGGCGAGGCCGGGCCTGGGGGTGCCCTCCACCGCTGCCTCTTCTGCCCGTTCGCCACTGGAG
CCCCAGAGCTCATGGCCTTGCACCTTCAAGTGCACCACAGCCGCCGGGCTAGGGGCCGCCGGCCACCCCA
GGCTGACGCGTCCCCGCCCTATGCCCGAGTACCATCAGGAGAGACCCCTCCCAGTCCTTCGCAGGAAGGG
GAGGAGGGCTCCGGGCTGTCCAGACCCGGAGAGGCAGGGCTGGGGGGGCAAGAACGGTACCCAACTTTCT
TGTACAAAGTTGGCATTATAAGAAAGCATTGCTTATCAATTTGTTGCAACGAACAGGTCACTATCAGTCA
AAATAAAATCATTATTTGCCATCCAGCTGATATCCCCTATAGTGAGTCGTATTACATGGTCATAGCTGTT
TCCTGGCAGCTCTGGCCCGTGTCTCAAAATCTCTGATGTTACATTGCACAAGATAAAAATATATCATCAT
GCCTCCTCTAGACCAGCCAGGACAGAAATGCCTCGACTTCGCTGCTACCCAAGGTTGCCGGGTGACGCAC
ACCGTGGAAACGGATGAAGGCACGAACCCAGTGGACATAAGCCTGTTCGGTTCGTAAGCTGTAATGCAAG
TAGCGTATGCGCTCACGCAACTGGTCCAGAACCTTGACCGAACGCAGCGGTGGTAACGGCGCAGTGGCGG
TTTTCATGGCTTGTTATGACTGTTTTTTTGGGGTACAGTCTATGCCTCGGGCATCCAAGCAGCAAGCGCG
TTACGCCGTGGGTCGATGTTTGATGTTATGGAGCAGCAACGATGTTACGCAGCAGGGCAGTCGCCCTAAA
ACAAAGTTAAACATTATGAGGGAAGCGGTGATCGCCGAAGTATCGACTCAACTATCAGAGGTAGTTGGCG
TCATCGAGCGCCATCTCGAACCGACGTTGCTGGCCGTACATTTGTACGGCTCCGCAGTGGATGGCGGCCT
GAAGCCACACAGTGATATTGATTTGCTGGTTACGGTGACCGTAAGGCTTGATGAAACAACGCGGCGAGCT
TTGATCAACGACCTTTTGGAAACTTCGGCTTCCCCTGGAGAGAGCGAGATTCTCCGCGCTGTAGAAGTCA
CCATTGTTGTGCACGACGACATCATTCCGTGGCGTTATCCAGCTAAGCGCGAACTGCAATTTGGAGAATG
GCAGCGCAATGACATTCTTGCAGGTATCTTCGAGCCAGCCACGATCGACATTGATCTGGCTATCTTGCTG
ACAAAAGCAAGAGAACATAGCGTTGCCTTGGTAGGTCCAGCGGCGGAGGAACTCTTTGATCCGGTTCCTG
AACAGGATCTATTTGAGGCGCTAAATGAAACCTTAACGCTATGGAACTCGCCGCCCGACTGGGCTGGCGA
TGAGCGAAATGTAGTGCTTACGTTGTCCCGCATTTGGTACAGCGCAGTAACCGGCAAAATCGCGCCGAAG
GATGTCGCTGCCGACTGGGCAATGGAGCGCCTGCCGGCCCAGTATCAGCCCGTCATACTTGAAGCTAGAC
AGGCTTATCTTGGACAAGAAGAAGATCGCTTGGCCTCGCGCGCAGATCAGTTGGAAGAATTTGTCCACTA
CGTGAAAGGCGAGATCACCAAGGTAGTCGGCAAATAACCCTCGAGCCACCCATGACCAAAATCCCTTAAC
GTGAGTTACGCGTCGTTCCACTGAGCGTCAGACCCCGTAGAAAAGATCAAAGGATCTTCTTGAGATCCTT
TTTTTCTGCGCGTAATCTGCTGCTTGCAAACAAAAAAACCACCGCTACCAGCGGTGGTTTGTTTGCCGGA
TCAAGAGCTACCAACTCTTTTTCCGAAGGTAACTGGCTTCAGCAGAGCGCAGATACCAAATACTGTTCTT
CTAGTGTAGCCGTAGTTAGGCCACCACTTCAAGAACTCTGTAGCACCGCCTACATACCTCGCTCTGCTAA
TCCTGTTACCAGTGGCTGCTGCCAGTGGCGATAAGTCGTGTCTTACCGGGTTGGACTCAAGACGATAGTT
ACCGGATAAGGCGCAGCGGTCGGGCTGAACGGGGGGTTCGTGCACACAGCCCAGCTTGGAGCGAACGACC
TACACCGAACTGAGATACCTACAGCGTGAGCTATGAGAAAGCGCCACGCTTCCCGAAGGGAGAAAGGCGG
ACAGGTATCCGGTAAGCGGCAGGGTCGGAACAGGAGAGCGCACGAGGGAGCTTCCAGGGGGAAACGCCTG
GTATCTTTATAGTCCTGTCGGGTTTCGCCACCTCTGACTTGAGCGTCGATTTTTGTGATGCTCGTCAGGG
GGGCGGAGCCTATGGAAAAACGCCAGCAACGCGGCCTTTTTACGGTTCCTGGCCTTTTGCTGGCCTTTTG
CTCACATGTTCTTTCCTGCGTTATCCCCTGATTCTGTGGATAACCGTATTACCGCCTTTGAGTGAGCTGA
TACCGCTCGCCGCAGCCGAACGACCGAGCGCAGCGAGTCAGTGAGCGAGGAAGCGGAAGAGCGCCCAATA
CGCAAACCGCCTCTCCCCGCGCGTTGGCCGATTCATTAATGCAGCTGGCACGACAGGTTTCCCGACTGGA
AAGCGGGCAGTGAGCGCAACGCAATTAATACGCGTACCGCTAGCCAGGAAGAGTTTGTAGAAACGCAAAA
AGGCCATCCGTCAGGATGGCCTTCTGCTTAGTTTGATGCCTGGCAGTTTATGGCGGGCGTCCTGCCCGCC
ACCCTCCGGGCCGTTGCTTCACAACGTTCAAATCCGCTCCCGGCGGATTTGTCCTACTCAGGAGAGCGTT
CACCGACAAACAACAGATAAAACGAAAGGCCCAGTCTTCCGACTGAGCCTTTCGTTTTATTTGATGCCTG
GCAGTTCCCTACTCTCGCGTTAACGCTAGCATGGATGTTTTCCCAGTCACGACGTT
Features (pLannotate 1.2.2; 12 found; start..end, strand, type, name):
     34..129     +  protein_bind   attL3: mutant version of attL; recombination site for the Gateway® LR reaction LR Clonase™
    132..2297    +  CDS            ZNF219: ZN219_HUMAN - Experimental evidence at protein level: Swiss-Prot protein existence level 1. Transcriptional regulator (PubMed:14621294, PubMed:19549071). Recognizes and binds 2 copies of the core DNA sequence motif 5'-GGGGG- 3' (PubMed:14621294). Binds to the HMGN1 promoter and may repress HMGN1 expression (PubMed:14621294). Regulates SNCA expression in primary cortical neurons (PubMed:19549071). Binds to the COL2A1 promoter and activates COL2A1 expression, as part of a complex with SOX9 (By similarity). Plays a role in chondrocyte differentiation (By similarity). From Homo sapiens (Human).
   2299..2398    -  protein_bind   attL2: mutant version of attL; recombination site for the Gateway® LR reaction LR Clonase™
   2416..2434    -  promoter       T7 promoter: promoter for bacteriophage T7 RNA polymerase
   2624..2647    +  promoter       Pc promoter (fragment): intI1 (promoter lies within the coding sequence); class 1 integron promoter
   2823..2879    +  CDS            GmR (fragment): gentamycin acetyltransferase; aacC1; confers resistance to gentamycin
   2886..3677    +  CDS            SmR: aminoglycoside adenylyltransferase (Murphy, 1985); aadA; confers resistance to spectinomycin and streptomycin
   3770..4358    +  rep_origin     ori: high-copy-number ColE1/pMB1/pBR322/pUC origin of replication
   4541..4633    +  CDS            lacI (fragment): lac repressor; lacI; The lac repressor binds to the lac operator to inhibit transcription in E. coli. This inhibition can be relieved by adding lactose or isopropyl-β-D-thiogalactopyranoside (IPTG).
   4688..4715    -  terminator     rrnB T2 terminator: transcription terminator T2 from the E. coli rrnB gene
   4847..4890    +  terminator     rrnB T1 terminator: Escherichia coli rrnB; transcription terminator T1 from the E. coli rrnB gene
   4937..17      -  CDS            lacZα (fragment) (across the origin): LacZα fragment of β-galactosidase; lacZ fragment
