[The description below was written by a language model from this plasmid's Addgene catalogue record and pLannotate feature annotations shown in this document.]
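Description:
pDONR223-ZNF219 is a Gateway entry clone built on the Invitrogen pDONR223 donor backbone, carrying the human ZNF219 open reading frame as part of the ORFeome subset of the Human TFome collection of transcription factors. It is a bacterial cloning plasmid rather than an expression vector. It replicates in E. coli from a high-copy ColE1/pUC-type origin and is selected with spectinomycin through the aadA (SmR) aminoglycoside adenylyltransferase gene, which sits downstream of a class 1 integron Pc promoter fragment and a remnant of a gentamicin resistance gene. The sequenced record is about 5 kb, consistent with the stated backbone and insert sizes.

The ZNF219 coding sequence (roughly 2.2 kb) is flanked by two attL-type recombination sites, annotated by the software as attL3 and attL2. These sites let LR Clonase transfer the ORF in a defined orientation into any compatible Gateway destination vector. The last nucleotide of the stop codon has been removed, so the ORF can read through into a C-terminal tag or fusion partner supplied by the destination vector. No promoter is positioned to drive ZNF219 expression in this plasmid. The annotated T7 promoter lies outside the cassette and points back towards the insert on the opposite strand, and rrnB T1 and T2 terminators insulate the cloning region from backbone transcription. Short lacI and lacZα fragments are backbone remnants.

ZNF219 encodes a zinc-finger transcriptional regulator that binds G-rich motifs and is linked to HMGN1, SNCA and COL2A1 regulation and to chondrocyte differentiation. The clone serves as a source for making expression constructs, for example for transcription factor screens in cell fate engineering.
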