Addgene plasmid #88118: pDONR223-ZNF219
Purpose: Donor Vector containing ZNF219 transcription factor, part of the Human TFome Collection
Depositing lab: Marc Vidal. Depositing organization: Dana-Farber Cancer Institute. Publication: A comprehensive library of human transcription factors for cell fate engineering. Ng AHM, Khoshakhlagh P, Rojo Arias JE, Pasquini G, Wang K, Swiersy A, Shipman SL, Appleton E, Kiaee K, Kohman RE, Vernet A, Dysart M, Leeper K, Saylor W, Huang JY, Graveline A, Taipale J, Hill DE, Vidal M, Melero-Martin JM, Busskamp V, Church GM. Nat Biotechnol. 2021 Apr;39(4):510-519. doi: 10.1038/s41587-020-0742-6. Epub 2020 Nov 30. PubMed 33257861.
Backbone
  Vector backbone: pDONR223
  Backbone manufacturer: Invitrogen
  Backbone size w/o insert (bp): 3000
  Vector type: Gateway Donor Vector
Growth in bacteria
  Bacterial resistance: Spectinomycin, 50 μg/mL
  Growth temperature: 37°C
  Growth strain: DH5alpha
  Copy number: High Copy
Gene/Insert
  Gene/Insert name: ZNF219
  Species: H. sapiens (human)
  Insert size (bp): 2169
  Mutation: Last nucleotide of stop codon removed to allow for Gateway C-terminal fusions
  Entrez Gene: ZNF219 (a.k.a. ZFP219)
  Cloning method: Gateway Cloning
  Sequencing primers: 5′ M13F(-21); 3′ M13R
Terms and licenses: Academic/Nonprofit Terms; Industry Terms: Not Available to Industry
Depositor comments: Represents the ORFeome subset of the TFome
How to cite: pDONR223-ZNF219 was a gift from Marc Vidal (Addgene plasmid # 88118 ; http://n2t.net/addgene:88118 ; RRID:Addgene_88118)
