>Addgene plasmid #88118 | pDONR223-ZNF219 | depositor partial sequence | sequence record 171722 | insert
ATGGAGGGCTCACGTCCCCGCGCCCCGAGCGGCCACTTAGCGCCGTCGCCGCCGGCTTTCGACGGCGAGC
TGGATCTGCAGCGATACTCCAACGGGCCAGCCGTGAGCGCAGGGTCGCTCGGGATGGGAGCGGTGAGCTG
GTCTGAGAGTCGTGCAGGCGAACGGCGCTTCCCCTGCCCTGTATGCGGGAAGCGCTTCCGCTTCAACTCT
ATCCTTGCTTTGCACCTGCGGGCGCACCCAGGAGCCCAGGCCTTCCAGTGCCCTCACTGCGGCCACCGCG
CGGCGCAGCGGGCTCTGCTGCGCTCGCACCTGCGCACACACCAGCCCGAGCGCCCACGTAGTCCTGCTGC
ACGCCTGTTGCTGGAGTTGGAAGAGCGCGCGCTACTACGCGAGGCCCGACTGGGGAGAGCCCGAAGCTCA
GGGGGCATGCAGGCCACCCCTGCCACTGAGGGTCTGGCGCGGCCCCAGGCTCCTTCATCGTCCGCCTTCC
GTTGCCCCTACTGCAAAGGCAAGTTTCGCACCTCGGCGGAGCGCGAACGCCACCTGCACATCCTGCATAG
GCCCTGGAAGTGCGGCCTGTGCAGTTTCGGCTCCAGCCAGGAGGAGGAGCTGCTGCACCACAGCCTGACG
GCCCACGGGGCTCCCGAGCGTCCCCTGGCGGCCACCTCCGCTGCGCCTCCGCCTCAGCCTCAGCCTCAGC
CTCCACCCCAGCCCGAACCCAGATCAGTCCCCCAGCCGGAGCCGGAGCCGGAGCCCGAACGTGAGGCAAC
CCCGACCACAGCTCCTGCCGCTCCCGAGGAGCCCCCAGCGCCTCCGGAGTTCCGCTGCCAAGTGTGCGGC
CAGAGCTTTACACAGTCTTGGTTTCTCAAGGGCCACATGCGTAAGCACAAGGCCTCCTTCGATCATGCGT
GTCCGGTGTGCGGCCGCTGCTTCAAGGAGCCCTGGTTCCTTAAGAACCACATGAAGGTGCACGCCAGCAA
GCTGGGCCCACTGCGTGCCCCGGGGCCTGCCTCCGGGCCTGCCCGCGCCCCCCAGCCTCCTGACCTCGGC
CTGCTGGCCTATGAGCCGTTGGGCCCAGCGCTCCTCTTGGCCCCGGCTCCCACCCCGGCCGAGCGCCGTG
AGCCCCCGAGCCTCTTGGGCTACCTGAGCCTGCGAGCTGGCGAGGGCCGGCCCAACGGCGAGGGTGCTGA
GCCCGGTCCCGGCCGCAGCTTCGGAGGCTTCCGCCCGCTGTCCTCTGCTCTCCCGGCCCGGGCTCGCCGG
CACCGTGCGGAGGAGCCTGAGGAAGAAGAGGAGGTGGTGGAGGCCGAGGAGGAAACCTGGGCCCGGGGCA
GGTCGCTGGGCTCTCTGGCTTCCCTGCACCCGCGCCCGGGTGAGGGACCGGGGCACTCTGCCTCTGCTGC
TGGGGCCCAGGCAAGATCGACCGCCACGCAGGAAGAGAATGGGCTGTTGGTTGGAGGGACCCGGCCTGAA
GGGGGCCGGGGCGCCACCGGCAAGGATTGTCCTTTCTGCGGAAAATCTTTCCGCTCAGCACATCACCTCA
AAGTGCATCTGCGAGTGCACACAGGCGAGCGGCCCTACAAGTGTCCGCACTGCGACTACGCGGGCACCCA
GTCCGGCTCGCTCAAGTATCACCTACAGCGCCACCACCGGGAGCAGAGGAGCGGGGCCGGCCCCGGGCCA
CCCCCGGAGCCACCGCCTCCTTCCCAGCGGGGTTCGGCCCCGCAATCTGGAGCCAAGCCGTCTCCGCAGC
CTGCGACCTGGGTGGAGGGCGCCTCAAGTCCCCGGCCTCCTTCTAGCGGTGCTGGGCCGGGGTCCCGTCG
GAAGCCCGCCAGCCCTGGGAGGACCCTGCGCAACGGGCGAGGCGGTGAGGCCGAACCCCTGGACCTGTCC
TTGCGGGCAGGGCCGGGAGGCGAGGCCGGGCCTGGGGGTGCCCTCCACCGCTGCCTCTTCTGCCCGTTCG
CCACTGGAGCCCCAGAGCTCATGGCCTTGCACCTTCAAGTGCACCACAGCCGCCGGGCTAGGGGCCGCCG
GCCACCCCAGGCTGACGCGTCCCCGCCCTATGCCCGAGTACCATCAGGAGAGACCCCTCCCAGTCCTTCG
CAGGAAGGGGAGGAGGGCTCCGGGCTGTCCAGACCCGGAGAGGCAGGGCTGGGGGGGCAAGAACGGTAG
